>Addgene plasmid #223214 | pHR-GAL4-UAS—sTNFaR-IRES-mCherry-PGK-BFP | addgene full sequence | sequence record 451598 | Addgene NGS Result
GTCCTTCTGCTACGTCCCTTCGGCCCTCAATCCAGCGGACCTTCCTTCCCGCGGCCTGCTGCCGGCTCTG
CGGCCTCTTCCGCGTCTTCGCCTTCGCCCTCAGACGAGTCGGATCTCCCTTTGGGCCGCCTCCCCGCATC
GATACCGTCGACCTCGAGGGAATTAATTCGAGCTCGGTACCTTTAAGACCAATGACTTACAAGGCAGCTG
TAGATCTTAGCCACTTTTTAAAAGAAAAGGGGGGACTGGAAGGGCTAATTCACTCCCAACGAAGACAAGA
TCTGCTTTTTGCTTGTACTGGGTCTCTCTGGTTAGACCAGATCTGAGCCTGGGAGCTCTCTGGCTAACTA
GGGAACCCACTGCTTAAGCCTCAATAAAGCTTGCCTTGAGTGCTTCAAGTAGTGTGTGCCCGTCTGTTGT
GTGACTCTGGTAACTAGAGATCCCTCAGACCCTTTTAGTCAGTGTGGAAAATCTCTAGCAGCATCTAGAA
TTAATTCCGTGTATTCTATAGTGTCACCTAAATCGTATGTGTATGATACATAAGGTTATGTATTAATTGT
AGCCGCGTTCTAACGACAATATGTACAAGCCTAATTGTGTAGCATCTGGCTTACTGAAGCAGACCCTATC
ATCTCTCTCGTAAACTGCCGTCAGAGTCGGTTTGGTTGGACGAACCTTCTGAGTTTCTGGTAACGCCGTC
CCGCACCCGGAAATGGTCAGCGAACCAATCAGCAGGGTCATCGCTAGCCAGATCCTCTACGCCGGACGCA
TCGTGGCCGGCATCACCGGCGCCACAGGTGCGGTTGCTGGCGCCTATATCGCCGACATCACCGATGGGGA
AGATCGGGCTCGCCACTTCGGGCTCATGAGCGCTTGTTTCGGCGTGGGTATGGTGGCAGGCCCCGTGGCC
GGGGGACTGTTGGGCGCCATCTCCTTGCATGCACCATTCCTTGCGGCGGCGGTGCTCAACGGCCTCAACC
TACTACTGGGCTGCTTCCTAATGCAGGAGTCGCATAAGGGAGAGCGTCGAATGGTGCACTCTCAGTACAA
TCTGCTCTGATGCCGCATAGTTAAGCCAGCCCCGACACCCGCCAACACCCGCTGACGCGCCCTGACGGGC
TTGTCTGCTCCCGGCATCCGCTTACAGACAAGCTGTGACCGTCTCCGGGAGCTGCATGTGTCAGAGGTTT
TCACCGTCATCACCGAAACGCGCGAGACGAAAGGGCCTCGTGATACGCCTATTTTTATAGGTTAATGTCA
TGATAATAATGGTTTCTTAGACGTCAGGTGGCACTTTTCGGGGAAATGTGCGCGGAACCCCTATTTGTTT
ATTTTTCTAAATACATTCAAATATGTATCCGCTCATGAGACAATAACCCTGATAAATGCTTCAATAATAT
TGAAAAAGGAAGAGTATGAGTATTCAACATTTCCGTGTCGCCCTTATTCCCTTTTTTGCGGCATTTTGCC
TTCCTGTTTTTGCTCACCCAGAAACGCTGGTGAAAGTAAAAGATGCTGAAGATCAGTTGGGTGCACGAGT
GGGTTACATCGAACTGGATCTCAACAGCGGTAAGATCCTTGAGAGTTTTCGCCCCGAAGAACGTTTTCCA
ATGATGAGCACTTTTAAAGTTCTGCTATGTGGCGCGGTATTATCCCGTATTGACGCCGGGCAAGAGCAAC
TCGGTCGCCGCATACACTATTCTCAGAATGACTTGGTTGAGTACTCACCAGTCACAGAAAAGCATCTTAC
GGATGGCATGACAGTAAGAGAATTATGCAGTGCTGCCATAACCATGAGTGATAACACTGCGGCCAACTTA
CTTCTGACAACGATCGGAGGACCGAAGGAGCTAACCGCTTTTTTGCACAACATGGGGGATCATGTAACTC
GCCTTGATCGTTGGGAACCGGAGCTGAATGAAGCCATACCAAACGACGAGCGTGACACCACGATGCCTGT
AGCAATGGCAACAACGTTGCGCAAACTATTAACTGGCGAACTACTTACTCTAGCTTCCCGGCAACAATTA
ATAGACTGGATGGAGGCGGATAAAGTTGCAGGACCACTTCTGCGCTCGGCCCTTCCGGCTGGCTGGTTTA
TTGCTGATAAATCTGGAGCCGGTGAGCGTGGGTCTCGCGGTATCATTGCAGCACTGGGGCCAGATGGTAA
GCCCTCCCGTATCGTAGTTATCTACACGACGGGGAGTCAGGCAACTATGGATGAACGAAATAGACAGATC
GCTGAGATAGGTGCCTCACTGATTAAGCATTGGTAACTGTCAGACCAAGTTTACTCATATATACTTTAGA
TTGATTTAAAACTTCATTTTTAATTTAAAAGGATCTAGGTGAAGATCCTTTTTGATAATCTCATGACCAA
AATCCCTTAACGTGAGTTTTCGTTCCACTGAGCGTCAGACCCCGTAGAAAAGATCAAAGGATCTTCTTGA
GATCCTTTTTTTCTGCGCGTAATCTGCTGCTTGCAAACAAAAAAACCACCGCTACCAGCGGTGGTTTGTT
TGCCGGATCAAGAGCTACCAACTCTTTTTCCGAAGGTAACTGGCTTCAGCAGAGCGCAGATACCAAATAC
TGTTCTTCTAGTGTAGCCGTAGTTAGGCCACCACTTCAAGAACTCTGTAGCACCGCCTACATACCTCGCT
CTGCTAATCCTGTTACCAGTGGCTGCTGCCAGTGGCGATAAGTCGTGTCTTACCGGGTTGGACTCAAGAC
GATAGTTACCGGATAAGGCGCAGCGGTCGGGCTGAACGGGGGGTTCGTGCACACAGCCCAGCTTGGAGCG
AACGACCTACACCGAACTGAGATACCTACAGCGTGAGCTATGAGAAAGCGCCACGCTTCCCGAAGGGAGA
AAGGCGGACAGGTATCCGGTAAGCGGCAGGGTCGGAACAGGAGAGCGCACGAGGGAGCTTCCAGGGGGAA
ACGCCTGGTATCTTTATAGTCCTGTCGGGTTTCGCCACCTCTGACTTGAGCGTCGATTTTTGTGATGCTC
GTCAGGGGGGCGGAGCCTATGGAAAAACGCCAGCAACGCGGCCTTTTTACGGTTCCTGGCCTTTTGCTGG
CCTTTTGCTCACATGTTCTTTCCTGCGTTATCCCCTGATTCTGTGGATAACCGTATTACCGCCTTTGAGT
GAGCTGATACCGCTCGCCGCAGCCGAACGACCGAGCGCAGCGAGTCAGTGAGCGAGGAAGCGGAAGAGCG
CCCAATACGCAAACCGCCTCTCCCCGCGCGTTGGCCGATTCATTAATGCAGCTGTGGAATGTGTGTCAGT
TAGGGTGTGGAAAGTCCCCAGGCTCCCCAGCAGGCAGAAGTATGCAAAGCATGCATCTCAATTAGTCAGC
AACCAGGTGTGGAAAGTCCCCAGGCTCCCCAGCAGGCAGAAGTATGCAAAGCATGCATCTCAATTAGTCA
GCAACCATAGTCCCGCCCCTAACTCCGCCCATCCCGCCCCTAACTCCGCCCAGTTCCGCCCATTCTCCGC
CCCATGGCTGACTAATTTTTTTTATTTATGCAGAGGCCGAGGCCGCCTCGGCCTCTGAGCTATTCCAGAA
GTAGTGAGGAGGCTTTTTTGGAGGCCTAGGCTTTTGCAAAAAGCTTGGACACAAGACAGGCTTGCGAGAT
ATGTTTGAGAATACCACTTTATCCCGCGTCAGGGAGAGGCAGTGCGTAAAAAGACGCGGACTCATGTGAA
ATACTGGTTTTTAGTGCGCCAGATCTCTATAATCTCGCGCAACCTATTTTCCCCTCGAACACTTTTTAAG
CCGTAGATAAACAGGCTGGGACACTTCACATGAGCGAAAAATACATCGTCACCTGGGACATGTTGCAGAT
CCATGCACGTAAACTCGCAAGCCGACTGATGCCTTCTGAACAATGGAAAGGCATTATTGCCGTAAGCCGT
GGCGGTCTGTACCGGGTGCGTTACTGGCGCGTGAACTGGGTATTCGTCATGTCGATACCGTTTGTATTTC
CAGCTACGATCACGACAACCAGCGCGAGCTTAAAGTGCTGAAACGCGCAGAAGGCGATGGCGAAGGCTTC
ATCGTTATTGATGACCTGGTGGATACCGGTGGTACTGCGGTTGCGATTCGTGAAATGTATCCAAAAGCGC
ACTTTGTCACCATCTTCGCAAAACCGGCTGGTCGTCCGCTGGTTGATGACTATGTTGTTGATATCCCGCA
AGATACCTGGATTGAACAGCCGTGGGATATGGGCGTCGTATTCGTCCCGCCAATCTCCGGTCGCTAATCT
TTTCAACGCCTGGCACTGCCGGGCGTTGTTCTTTTTAACTTCAGGCGGGTTACAATAGTTTCCAGTAAGT
ATTCTGGAGGCTGCATCCATGACACAGGCAAACCTGAGCGAAACCCTGTTCAAACCCCGCTTTAAACATC
CTGAAACCTCGACGCTAGTCCGCCGCTTTAATCACGGCGCACAACCGCCTGTGCAGTCGGCCCTTGATGG
TAAAACCATCCCTCACTGGTATCGCATGATTAACCGTCTGATGTGGATCTGGCGCGGCATTGACCCACGC
GAAATCCTCGACGTCCAGGCACGTATTGTGATGAGCGATGCCGAACGTACCGACGATGATTTATACGATA
CGGTGATTGGCTACCGTGGCGGCAACTGGATTTATGAGTGGGCCCCGGATCTTTGTGAAGGAACCTTACT
TCTGTGGTGTGACATAATTGGACAAACTACCTACAGAGATTTAAAGCTCTAAGGTAAATATAAAATTTTT
AAGTGTATAATGTGTTAAACTACTGATTCTAATTGTTTGTGTATTTTAGATTCCAACCTATGGAACTGAT
GAATGGGAGCAGTGGTGGAATGCCTTTAATGAGGAAAACCTGTTTTGCTCAGAAGAAATGCCATCTAGTG
ATGATGAGGCTACTGCTGACTCTCAACATTCTACTCCTCCAAAAAAGAAGAGAAAGGTAGAAGACCCCAA
GGACTTTCCTTCAGAATTGCTAAGTTTTTTGAGTCATGCTGTGTTTAGTAATAGAACTCTTGCTTGCTTT
GCTATTTACACCACAAAGGAAAAAGCTGCACTGCTATACAAGAAAATTATGGAAAAATATTCTGTAACCT
TTATAAGTAGGCATAACAGTTATAATCATAACATACTGTTTTTTCTTACTCCACACAGGCATAGAGTGTC
TGCTATTAATAACTATGCTCAAAAATTGTGTACCTTTAGCTTTTTAATTTGTAAAGGGGTTAATAAGGAA
TATTTGATGTATAGTGCCTTGACTAGAGATCATAATCAGCCATACCACATTTGTAGAGGTTTTACTTGCT
TTAAAAAACCTCCCACACCTCCCCCTGAACCTGAAACATAAAATGAATGCAATTGTTGTTGTTAACTTGT
TTATTGCAGCTTATAATGGTTACAAATAAAGCAATAGCATCACAAATTTCACAAATAAAGCATTTTTTTC
ACTGCATTCTAGTTGTGGTTTGTCCAAACTCATCAATGTATCTTATCATGTCTGGATCAACTGGATAACT
CAAGCTAACCAAAATCATCCCAAACTTCCCACCCCATACCCTATTACCACTGCCAATTACCTGTGGTTTC
ATTTACTCTAAACCTGTGATTCCTCTGAATTATTTTCATTTTAAAGAAATTGTATTTGTTAAATATGTAC
TACAAACTTAGTAGTTGGAAGGGCTAATTCACTCCCAAAGAAGACAAGATATCCTTGATCTGTGGATCTA
CCACACACAAGGCTACTTCCCTGATTAGCAGAACTACACACCAGGGCCAGGGGTCAGATATCCACTGACC
TTTGGATGGTGCTACAAGCTAGTACCAGTTGAGCCAGATAAGGTAGAAGAGGCCAATAAAGGAGAGAACA
CCAGCTTGTTACACCCTGTGAGCCTGCATGGGATGGATGACCCGTAGAGAGAAGTGTTAGAGTGGAGGTT
TGACAGCCGCCTAGCATTTCATCACGTGGCCCGAGAGCTGCATCCGGAGTACTTCAAGAACTGCTGATAT
CGAGCTTGCTACAAGGGACTTTCCGCTGGGGACTTTCCAGGGAGGCGTGGCCTGGGCGGGACTGGGGAGT
GGCGAGCCCTCAGATCCTGCATATAAGCAGCTGCTTTTTGCCTGTACTGGGTCTCTCTGGTTAGACCAGA
TCTGAGCCTGGGAGCTCTCTGGCTAACTAGGGAACCCACTGCTTAAGCCTCAATAAAGCTTGCCTTGAGT
GCTTCAAGTAGTGTGTGCCCGTCTGTTGTGTGACTCTGGTAACTAGAGATCCCTCAGACCCTTTTAGTCA
GTGTGGAAAATCTCTAGCAGTGGCGCCCGAACAGGGACTTGAAAGCGAAAGGGAAACCAGAGGAGCTCTC
TCGACGCAGGACTCGGCTTGCTGAAGCGCGCACGGCAAGAGGCGAGGGGCGGCGACTGGTGAGTACGCCA
AAAATTTTGACTAGCGGAGGCTAGAAGGAGAGAGATGGGTGCGAGAGCGTCAGTATTAAGCGGGGGAGAA
TTAGATCGCGATGGGAAAAAATTCGGTTAAGGCCAGGGGGAAAGAAAAAATATAAATTAAAACATATAGT
ATGGGCAAGCAGGGAGCTAGAACGATTCGCAGTTAATCCTGGCCTGTTAGAAACATCAGAAGGCTGTAGA
CAAATACTGGGACAGCTACAACCATCCCTTCAGACAGGATCAGAAGAACTTAGATCATTATATAATACAG
TAGCAACCCTCTATTGTGTGCATCAAAGGATAGAGATAAAAGACACCAAGGAAGCTTTAGACAAGATAGA
GGAAGAGCAAAACAAAAGTAAGACCACCGCACAGCAAGCGGCCGGCCGCTGATCTTCAGACCTGGAGGAG
GAGATATGAGGGACAATTGGAGAAGTGAATTATATAAATATAAAGTAGTAAAAATTGAACCATTAGGAGT
AGCACCCACCAAGGCAAAGAGAAGAGTGGTGCAGAGAGAAAAAAGAGCAGTGGGAATAGGAGCTTTGTTC
CTTGGGTTCTTGGGAGCAGCAGGAAGCACTATGGGCGCAGCGTCAATGACGCTGACGGTACAGGCCAGAC
AATTATTGTCTGGTATAGTGCAGCAGCAGAACAATTTGCTGAGGGCTATTGAGGCGCAACAGCATCTGTT
GCAACTCACAGTCTGGGGCATCAAGCAGCTCCAGGCAAGAATCCTGGCTGTGGAAAGATACCTAAAGGAT
CAACAGCTCCTGGGGATTTGGGGTTGCTCTGGAAAACTCATTTGCACCACTGCTGTGCCTTGGAATGCTA
GTTGGAGTAATAAATCTCTGGAACAGATTTGGAATCACACGACCTGGATGGAGTGGGACAGAGAAATTAA
CAATTACACAAGCTTAATACACTCCTTAATTGAAGAATCGCAAAACCAGCAAGAAAAGAATGAACAAGAA
TTATTGGAATTAGATAAATGGGCAAGTTTGTGGAATTGGTTTAACATAACAAATTGGCTGTGGTATATAA
AATTATTCATAATGATAGTAGGAGGCTTGGTAGGTTTAAGAATAGTTTTTGCTGTACTTTCTATAGTGAA
TAGAGTTAGGCAGGGATATTCACCATTATCGTTTCAGACCCACCTCCCAACCCCGAGGGGACCCGACAGG
CCCGAAGGAATAGAAGAAGAAGGTGGAGAGAGAGACAGAGACAGATCCATTCGATTAGTGAACGGATCTC
GACGGTATCGCCAAATGGCAGTATTCATCCACAATTTTAAAAGAAAAGGGGGGATTGGGGGGTACAGTGC
AGGGGAAAGAATAGTAGACATAATAGCAACAGACATACAAACTAAAGAATTACAAAAACAAATTACAAAA
ATTCAAAATTTTCGGGTTTATTACAGGGACAGCAGAGATCCAGTTTGGATCGATAAGCTTGATATCGAAT
TCGGAGCACTGTCCTCCGAACGTCGGAGCACTGTCCTCCGAACGTCGGAGCACTGTCCTCCGAACGTCGG
AGCACTGTCCTCCGAACGGAGCATGTCCTCCGAACGTCGGAGCACTGTCCTCCGAACGACTAGTTAGGCG
TGTACGGTGGGAGGCCTATATAAGCAGAGCTCGTTTAGTGAACCGTCAGATCGCCTGGAGACGCCATCCA
CGCTGTTTTGACCTCCATAGAAGACACCGGGACCGATCCAGCCTCTCGACATTCGTTGGATCGCCGCCAT
GGGCCTCTCCACCGTGCCTGACCTGCTGCTGCCGCTGGTGCTCCTGGAGCTGTTGGTGGGAATATACCCC
TCAGGGGTTATTGGACTGGTCCCTCACCTAGGGGACAGGGAGAAGAGAGAT
[360 nt withheld, positions 8312-8671]
CAGAACACCGTGTGCACCTGCCATGCAGGTTTCTTTCTAAGAGAAAACGAGTGTGTCTCCTGTAGTAACT
GTAAGAAAAGCCTGGAGTGCACGAAGTTGTGCCTACCCCAGATTGAGAATGTTAAGGGCACTGAGGACTC
AGGCACCACACTGGTTCCGCGTGGATCCGAGCCCAAGTCCTGTGATAAGACTCATACATGTCCGCCCTGC
CCGGCTCCCGAACTTCTCGGCGGCCCCTCAGTTTTCCTCTTCCCCCCCAAACCGAAAGACACACTGATGA
TCAGTAGGACCCCGGAGGTAACCTGCGTAGTTGTCGATGTCAGCCATGAGGACCCGGAAGTTAAATTTAA
TTGGTATGTCGATGGTGTGGAAGTACATAATGCGAAAACTAAGCCTCGGGAGGAGCAGTACAATAGTACC
TATCGGGTGGTTTCCGTCCTGACCGTTCTGCATCAGGACTGGCTTAACGGAAAGGAATACAAGTGCAAGG
TCAGTAATAAGGCACTGCCTGCTCCGATTGAAAAAACAATATCAAAGGCTAAAGGGCAGCCGCGCGAGCC
CCAGGTCTACACGCTTCCCCCTAGTAGGGAGGAAATGACAAAAAATCAAGTCTCACTTACTTGCTTGGTT
AAGGGGTTCTACCCATCAGACATCGCAGTAGAATGGGAGAGCAACGGGCAACCGGAAAACAACTACAAAA
CGACACCCCCAGTACTGGATTCTGATGGTAGTTTTTTCTTGTACTCAAAGCTGACCGTGGATAAAAGTAG
GTGGCAACAGGGAAATGTTTTCTCTTGCTCAGTCATGCATGAGGCACTGCATAACCATTACACACAGAAG
TCATTGAGCTTGAGCCCGGGCAAGTGAGATCCTTGACTTGCGGCCCCCCTCTCCCTCCCCCCCCCCTAAC
GTTACTGGCCGAAGCCGCTTGGAATAAGGCCGGTGTGCGTTTGTCTATATGTTATTTTCCACCATATTGC
CGTCTTTTGGCAATGTGAGGGCCCGGAAACCTGGCCCTGTCTTCTTGACGAGCATTCCTAGGGGTCTTTC
CCCTCTCGCCAAAGGAATGCAAGGTCTGTTGAATGTCGTGAAGGAAGCAGTTCCTCTGGAAGCTTCTTGA
AGACAAACAACGTCTGTAGCGACCCTTTGCAGGCAGCGGAACCCCCCACCTGGCGACAGGTGCCTCTGCG
GCCAAAAGCCACGTGTATAAGATACACCTGCAAAGGCGGCACAACCCCAGTGCCACGTTGTGAGTTGGAT
AGTTGTGGAAAGAGTCAAATGGCTCTCCTCAAGCGTATTCAACAAGGGGCTGAAGGATGCCCAGAAGGTA
CCCCATTGTATGGGATCTGATCTGGGGCCTCGGTGCACATGCTTTACATGTGTTTAGTCGAGGTTAAAAA
AACGTCTAGGCCCCCCGAACCACGGGGACGTGGTTTTCCTTTGAAAAACACGATGATAAATGAGCGCTGG
CGGGTCCATGGTGAGCAAGGGCGAGGAGGATAACATGGCCATCATCAAGGAGTTCATGCGCTTCAAGGTG
CACATGGAGGGCTCCGTGAACGGCCACGAGTTCGAGATCGAGGGCGAGGGCGAGGGCCGCCCCTACGAGG
GCACCCAGACCGCCAAGCTGAAGGTGACCAAGGGTGGCCCCCTGCCCTTCGCCTGGGACATCCTGTCCCC
TCAGTTCATGTACGGCTCCAAGGCCTACGTGAAGCACCCCGCCGACATCCCCGACTACTTGAAGCTGTCC
TTCCCCGAGGGCTTCAAGTGGGAGCGCGTGATGAACTTCGAGGACGGCGGCGTGGTGACCGTGACCCAGG
ACTCCTCCCTGCAGGACGGCGAGTTCATCTACAAGGTGAAGCTGCGCGGCACCAACTTCCCCTCCGACGG
CCCCGTAATGCAGAAGAAGACCATGGGCTGGGAGGCCTCCTCCGAGCGGATGTACCCCGAGGACGGCGCC
CTGAAGGGCGAGATCAAGCAGAGGCTGAAGCTGAAGGACGGCGGCCACTACGACGCTGAGGTCAAGACCA
CCTACAAGGCCAAGAAGCCCGTGCAGCTGCCCGGCGCCTACAACGTCAACATCAAGTTGGACATCACCTC
CCACAACGAGGACTACACCATCGTGGAACAGTACGAACGCGCCGAGGGCCGCCACTCCACCGGCGGCATG
GACGAGCTGTACAAGTAGGGCCGCAACTCCCACCTGCAACATGCGTGACTGACTGAGGCCGCGACTCTAG
AGTCGACCTGCACGAGGTTAACGAATTCTACCGGGTAGGGGAGGCGCTTTTCCCAAGGCAGTCTGGAGCA
TGCGCTTTAGCAGCCCCGCTGGGCACTTGGCGCTACACAAGTGGCCTCTGGCCTCGCACACATTCCACAT
CCACCGGTAGGCGCCAACCGGCTCCGTTCTTTGGTGGCCCCTTCGCGCCACCTTCTACTCCTCCCCTAGT
CAGGAAGTTCCCCCCCGCCCCGCAGCTCGCGTCGTGCAGGACGTGACAAATGGAAGTAGCACGTCTCACT
AGTCTCGTGCAGATGGACAGCACCGCTGAGCAATGGAAGCGGGTAGGCCTTTGGGGCAGCGGCCAATAGC
AGCTTTGCTCCTTCGCTTTCTGGGCTCAGAGGCTGGGAAGGGGTGGGTCCGGGGGCGGGCTCAGGGGCGG
GGCGGGCGCCCGAAGGTCCTCCGGAGGCCCGGCATTCTGCACGCTTCAAAAGCGCACGTCTGCCGCGCTG
TTCTCCTCTTCCTCATCTCCGGGCCTTTCGACCTGCAGCCCAAGCTTACCATGAGCGAGCTGATTAAGGA
GAACATGCACATGAAGCTGTACATGGAGGGCACCGTGGACAACCATCACTTCAAGTGCACATCCGAGGGC
GAAGGCAAGCCCTACGAGGGCACCCAGACCATGAGAATCAAGGTGGTCGAGGGCGGCCCTCTCCCCTTCG
CCTTCGACATCCTGGCTACTAGCTTCCTCTACGGCAGCAAGACCTTCATCAACCACACCCAGGGCATCCC
CGACTTCTTCAAGCAGTCCTTCCCTGAGGGCTTCACATGGGAGAGAGTCACCACATACGAAGACGGGGGC
GTGCTGACCGCTACCCAGGACACCAGCCTCCAGGACGGCTGCCTCATCTACAACGTCAAGATCAGAGGGG
TGAACTTCACATCCAACGGCCCTGTGATGCAGAAGAAAACACTCGGCTGGGAGGCCTTCACCGAGACGCT
GTACCCCGCTGACGGCGGCCTGGAAGGCAGAAACGACATGGCCCTGAAGCTCGTGGGCGGGAGCCATCTG
ATCGCAAACATCAAGACCACATATAGATCCAAGAAACCCGCTAAGAACCTCAAGATGCCTGGCGTCTACT
ATGTGGACTACAGACTGGAAAGAATCAAGGAGGCCAACAACGAGACCTACGTCGAGCAGCACGAGGTGGC
AGTGGCCAGATACTGCGACCTCCCTAGCAAACTGGGGCACAAGCTTAATTAATGCAGGCATGCAAGCTTG
ATATCAAGCTTATCGATAATCAACCTCTGGATTACAAAATTTGTGAAAGATTGACTGGTATTCTTAACTA
TGTTGCTCCTTTTACGCTATGTGGATACGCTGCTTTAATGCCTTTGTATCATGCTATTGCTTCCCGTATG
GCTTTCATTTTCTCCTCCTTGTATAAATCCTGGTTGCTGTCTCTTTATGAGGAGTTGTGGCCCGTTGTCA
GGCAACGTGGCGTGGTGTGCACTGTGTTTGCTGACGCAACCCCCACTGGTTGGGGCATTGCCACCACCTG
TCAGCTCCTTTCCGGGACTTTCGCTTTCCCCCTCCCTATTGCCACGGCGGAACTCATCGCCGCCTGCCTT
GCCCGCTGCTGGACAGGGGCTCGGCTGTTGGGCACTGACAATTCCGTGGTGTTGTCGGGGAAATCATCGT
CCTTTCCTTGGCTGCTCGCCTGTGTTGCCACCTGGATTCTGCGCGGGAC
Features (pLannotate 1.2.2; 38 found; start..end, strand, type, name):
    138..160     +  misc_feature   MCS (fragment): pBluescript multiple cloning site
    177..245     +  CDS            nef (fragment): NEF_HV1Z2 - Experimental evidence at protein level: Swiss-Prot protein existence level 1. Extracellular Nef protein targets CD4(+) T-lymphocytes for apoptosis by interacting with CXCR4 surface receptors. From Human immunodeficiency virus type 1 group M subtype D (isolate Z2/CDC-Z34) (HIV-1).
    247..480     +  LTR            3' LTR (ΔU3): self-inactivating 3' long terminal repeat (LTR) from HIV-1
    505..523     -  promoter       SP6 promoter: promoter for bacteriophage SP6 RNA polymerase
    751..1030    +  CDS            TcR (fragment): tetracycline efflux protein; tet; confers resistance to tetracycline
   1031..1079    -  misc_feature   bom (fragment): basis of mobility region from pBR322
   1181..1216    -  CDS            rop (fragment): Rop protein, which maintains plasmids at low copy number; rop
   1311..1415    +  promoter       AmpR promoter: bla
   1416..2276    +  CDS            AmpR: β-lactamase; bla; confers resistance to ampicillin, carbenicillin, and related antibiotics
   2447..3035    +  rep_origin     ori: high-copy-number ColE1/pMB1/pBR322/pUC origin of replication
   3218..3274    +  CDS            lacI (fragment): lac repressor; lacI; The lac repressor binds to the lac operator to inhibit transcription in E. coli. This inhibition can be relieved by adding lactose or isopropyl-β-D-thiogalactopyranoside (IPTG).
   3281..3610    +  promoter       SV40 promoter: SV40 enhancer and early promoter
   3810..3929    +  CDS            gpt (fragment): XGPT_ECOLI - Also known as gpp, gxu. Experimental evidence at protein level: Swiss-Prot protein existence level 1. Purine salvage pathway enzyme that catalyzes the transfer of the ribosyl-5-phosphate group from 5-phospho-alpha-D-ribose 1- diphosphate (PRPP) to the N9 position of the 6-oxopurines guanine and xanthine to form the corresponding ribonucleotides GMP (guanosine 5'- monophosphate) and XMP (xanthosine 5'-monophosphate), with the release of PPi. To a lesser extent, also acts on hypoxanthine (PubMed:9100006, PubMed:3886014). Does not ribophosphorylate adenine (PubMed:3886014). From Esch
   3929..4264    +  CDS            gpt (fragment): XGPT_ECOLI - Also known as gpp, gxu. Experimental evidence at protein level: Swiss-Prot protein existence level 1. Purine salvage pathway enzyme that catalyzes the transfer of the ribosyl-5-phosphate group from 5-phospho-alpha-D-ribose 1- diphosphate (PRPP) to the N9 position of the 6-oxopurines guanine and xanthine to form the corresponding ribonucleotides GMP (guanosine 5'- monophosphate) and XMP (xanthosine 5'-monophosphate), with the release of PPi. To a lesser extent, also acts on hypoxanthine (PubMed:9100006, PubMed:3886014). Does not ribophosphorylate adenine (PubMed:3886014). From Esch
   4359..4664    +  CDS            frsA (fragment): FRSA_ECOLI - Also known as yafA. Experimental evidence at protein level: Swiss-Prot protein existence level 1. Catalyzes the hydrolysis of esters (PubMed:15808744). Displays esterase activity toward pNP-butyrate (PubMed:15808744). May stimulate mixed-acid fermentation by acting as a fermentation/respiration switch that down-regulates respiration and up- regulates fermentation rates (PubMed:15169777). From Escherichia coli (strain K12).
   4668..4742    +  CDS            small t antigen (fragment): SV40 (simian virus 40) small t antigen
   4744..4809    +  intron         small t intron: SV40 (simian virus 40) small t antigen intron
   4939..4959    +  CDS            SV40 NLS: nuclear localization signal of SV40 (simian virus 40) large T antigen
   5278..5361    +  CDS            large T antigen (fragment): large T antigen from SV40 (simian virus 40)
   5384..5518    +  polyA_signal   SV40 poly(A) signal: SV40 polyadenylation signal
   5685..6014    +  CDS            nef (fragment): NEF_HV1BR - Experimental evidence at protein level: Swiss-Prot protein existence level 1. Extracellular Nef protein targets CD4(+) T-lymphocytes for apoptosis by interacting with CXCR4 surface receptors (PubMed:14990729). From Human immunodeficiency virus type 1 group M subtype B (isolate BRU/LAI) (HIV-1).
   6062..6319    +  LTR            5' LTR (truncated): truncated 5' long terminal repeat (LTR) from HIV-1
   6366..6491    +  misc_feature   HIV-1 Ψ: packaging signal of human immunodeficiency virus type 1
   6475..6813    +  CDS            HIV-1 gag (fragment): gag protein from human immunodeficiency virus 1; gag
   6988..7221    +  misc_feature   RRE: The Rev response element (RRE) of HIV-1 allows for Rev-dependent mRNA export from the nucleus to the cytoplasm.
   7598..7698    +  CDS            Rev (fragment): human immunodeficiency virus 1 (HIV-1) Rev protein; rev; enhances nuclear export of unspliced and incompletely spliced viral mRNAs
   7735..7852    +  misc_feature   cPPT/CTS: central polypurine tract and central termination sequence of HIV-1
   7889..7912    -  misc_feature   MCS (fragment): pBluescript multiple cloning site
   8045..8081    +  promoter       minimal CMV promoter (fragment): human cytomegalovirus (CMV) immediate early promoter
   8189..8830    +  CDS            TNFRSF1A (fragment) (sequence partly withheld): TNR1A_HUMAN - Also known as TNFAR, TNFR1. Experimental evidence at protein level: Swiss-Prot protein existence level 1. Receptor for TNFSF2/TNF-alpha and homotrimeric TNFSF1/lymphotoxin-alpha. The adapter molecule FADD recruits caspase-8 to the activated receptor. The resulting death-inducing signaling complex (DISC) performs caspase-8 proteolytic activation which initiates the subsequent cascade of caspases (aspartate-specific cysteine proteases) mediating apoptosis. Contributes to the induction of non-cytocidal TNF effects including anti-viral state and activation of the acid sphingomyelinas
   8819..9535    +  CDS            IGHG1 (fragment): IGHG1_HUMAN - Experimental evidence at protein level: Swiss-Prot protein existence level 1. Constant region of immunoglobulin heavy chains. Immunoglobulins, also known as antibodies, are membrane-bound or secreted glycoproteins produced by B lymphocytes. In the recognition phase of humoral immunity, the membrane-bound immunoglobulins serve as receptors which, upon binding of a specific antigen, trigger the clonal expansion and differentiation of B lymphocytes into immunoglobulins- secreting plasma cells. Secreted immunoglobulins mediate the effector phase of humoral immunity, which results in
   9668..10130   +  misc_feature   IRES: internal ribosome entry site (IRES) of the encephalomyocarditis virus (EMCV)
  10149..10859   +  CDS            mCherry: monomeric derivative of DsRed fluorescent protein (Shaner et al., 2004) mammalian codon-optimized
  10906..10923   +  misc_feature   MCS (fragment): pUC18/19 multiple cloning site
  10944..11431   +  promoter       PGK promoter: mouse phosphoglycerate kinase 1 promoter
  11452..12153   +  CDS            TagBFP: monomeric blue fluorescent protein mammalian codon-optimized
  12171..12189   +  misc_feature   MCS (fragment): pBluescript multiple cloning site
  12189..137     +  misc_feature   WPRE (across the origin): woodchuck hepatitis virus posttranscriptional regulatory element
