[The description below was written by a language model from this plasmid's Addgene catalogue record and pLannotate feature annotations shown in this document.]
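Description:
pHR-GAL4-UAS—sTNFaR-IRES-mCherry-PGK-BFP is a self-inactivating HIV-1 lentiviral transfer vector built on the pHR backbone for mammalian expression. It serves as a response-element payload for synNotch receptors that release a Gal4 DNA-binding domain–VP64 transcription factor. In bacteria it is maintained as a high-copy plasmid through a ColE1/pUC-type origin and selected with ampicillin via β-lactamase. The plasmid backbone also carries remnants typical of older pHR vectors, including an SV40 promoter followed by gpt fragments, SV40 small t/large T sequences and an SV40 poly(A) signal, along with short tetracycline-resistance, rop and bom fragments. The viral portion contains a truncated 5' LTR, the Ψ packaging signal with a partial gag, the RRE for Rev-dependent RNA export, cPPT/CTS, a WPRE to enhance transcript expression, and a ΔU3 3' LTR that inactivates LTR promoter activity after integration.

The inducible cassette is driven by a minimal CMV promoter. The Gal4 UAS sites indicated by the construct name were not annotated in the feature table, but would lie upstream of this promoter and make transcription dependent on synNotch activation. The insert is a fragment of human TNFRSF1A (TNFR1), annotated as running directly into a human IgG1 heavy-chain constant region fragment. This suggests a secreted receptor–Fc type fusion acting as a TNFα decoy, although the catalogue entry describes it only as soluble TNFαR. An EMCV IRES then allows mCherry to be translated from the same transcript, reporting induction. Downstream, a separate mouse PGK promoter constitutively drives TagBFP to mark transduced cells regardless of receptor activity. The associated work concerns engineered T cells that deliver locally targeted immunosuppressive programs.
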