Addgene plasmid #223214: pHR-GAL4-UAS—sTNFaR-IRES-mCherry-PGK-BFP
Purpose: Lentiviral vector - mCherry reporter and sTNFaR for Gal4DBDVP64 synNotch receptors with a constitutive BFP
Depositing lab: Wendell Lim. Depositing organization: University of California, San Francisco (UCSF). Publication: Engineering synthetic suppressor T cells that execute locally targeted immunoprotective programs. Reddy NR, Maachi H, Xiao Y, Simic MS, Yu W, Tonai Y, Cabanillas DA, Serrano-Wu E, Pauerstein PT, Tamaki W, Allen GM, Parent AV, Hebrok M, Lim WA. Science. 2024 Dec 6;386(6726):eadl4793. doi: 10.1126/science.adl4793. Epub 2024 Dec 6. PubMed 39636990.
Backbone
  Vector backbone: pHR
  Backbone manufacturer: Ron Vale (Addgene # 60906)
  Vector type: Mammalian Expression, Lentiviral
Growth in bacteria
  Bacterial resistance: Ampicillin, 100 μg/mL
  Growth temperature: 37°C
  Growth strain: NEB Stable
  Copy number: High Copy
Gene/Insert
  Gene/Insert name: Soluble TNFαR
  Species: H. sapiens (human)
  Entrez Gene: TNFRSF1A (a.k.a. CD120a, FPF, TBP1, TNF-R, TNF-R-I, TNF-R55, TNFAR, TNFR1, TNFR55, TNFR60, p55, p55-R, p60)
Terms and licenses: Academic/Nonprofit Terms; Industry Terms: Not Available to Industry
Depositor comments: Created with TNFa gblock (WT)
How to cite: pHR-GAL4-UAS—sTNFaR-IRES-mCherry-PGK-BFP was a gift from Wendell Lim (Addgene plasmid # 223214 ; http://n2t.net/addgene:223214 ; RRID:Addgene_223214)
